>Addgene plasmid #160019 | pI2-MTU-DO-HPH | addgene full sequence | sequence record 317863 | Addgene NGS Result
GGCGAAGAGCTGTTCACTGGTGTCGTCCCTATTCTGGTGGAACTGGATGGTGATGTCAACGGTCATAAGT
TTTCCGTGCGTGGCGAGGGTGAAGGTGACGCAACTAATGGTAAACTGACGCTGAAGTTCATCTGTACTAC
TGGTAAACTGCCGGTTCCTTGGCCGACTCTGGTAACGACGCTGACTTATGGTGTTCAGTGCTTTGCTCGT
TATCCGGACCATATGAAGCAGCATGACTTCTTCAAGTCCGCCATGCCGGAAGGCTATGTGCAGGAACGCA
CGATTTCCTTTAAGGATGACGGCACGTACAAAACGCGTGCGGAAGTGAAATTTGAAGGCGATACCCTGGT
AAACCGCATTGAGCTGAAAGGCATTGACTTTAAAGAGGACGGCAATATCCTGGGCCATAAGCTGGAATAC
AATTTTAACAGCCACAATGTTTACATCACCGCCGATAAACAAAAAAATGGCATTAAAGCGAATTTTAAAA
TTCGCCACAACGTGGAGGATGGCAGCGTGCAGCTGGCTGATCACTACCAGCAAAACACTCCAATCGGTGA
TGGTCCTGTTCTGCTGCCAGACAATCACTATCTGAGCACGCAAAGCGTTCTGTCTAAAGATCCGAACGAG
AAACGCGATCATATGGTTCTGCTGGAGTTCGTAACCGCAGCGGGCATCACGCATGGTATGGATGAACTGT
ACAAATGACCAGGCATCAAATAAAACGAAAGGCTCAGTCGAAAGACTGGGCCTTTCGTTTTATCTGTTGT
TTGTCGGTGAACGCTCTCTACTAGAGTCACACTGGCTCACCTTCGGGTGGGCCTTTCTGCGTTTATAGGT
CTCAGCTGGAAATCTGCTCGTCAGTGGTGCTCACACTGACGAATCATGTACAGATCATACCGATGACTGC
CTGGCGACTCACAACTAAGCAAGACAGCCGGAACCAGCGCCGGCGAACACCACTGCATATATGGCATATC
ACAACAGTCCACGTCTCAAGCAGTTACAGAGATGTTACGAACCACTAGTGCACTGCAGTACAGTTTAGCT
TGCCTCGTCCCCGCCGGGTCACCCGGCCAGCGACATGGAGGCCCAGAATACCCTCCTTGACAGTCTTGAC
GTGCGCAGCTCAGGGGCATGATGTGACTGTCGCCCGTACATTTAGCCCATACATCCCCATGTATAATCAT
TTGCATCCATACATTTTGATGGCCGCACGGCGCGAAGCAAAAATTACGGCTCCTCGCTCCAGACCTGCGA
GCAGGGAAACGCTCCCCTCACAGACGCGTTGAATTGTCCCCACGCCGCGCCCCTGTAGAGAAATATAAAA
GGTTAGGATTTGCCACTGAGGTTCTTCTTTCATATACTTCCTTTTAAAATCTTGCTAGGATACAGTTCTC
ACATCACATCCGAACATAAACAAAAATGGGTAAAAAGCCTGAACTCACCGCGACGTCTGTCGAGAAGTTT
CTGATCGAAAAGTTCGACAGCGTGTCCGACCTGATGCAGCTCTCGGAGGGCGAAGAATCTCGTGCTTTCA
GCTTCGATGTAGGAGGGCGTGGATATGTCCTGCGGGTAAATAGCTGCGCCGATGGTTTCTACAAAGATCG
TTATGTTTATCGGCACTTTGCATCGGCCGCGCTCCCGATTCCGGAAGTGCTTGACATTGGGGAATTTAGC
GAGAGCCTGACCTATTGCATCTCCCGCCGTGCACAGGGTGTCACGTTGCAAGACCTGCCTGAAACCGAAC
TGCCCGCTGTTCTGCAACCGGTCGCGGAGGCCATGGATGCGATCGCTGCGGCCGATCTTAGCCAGACGAG
CGGGTTCGGCCCATTCGGACCGCAAGGAATCGGTCAATACACTACATGGCGTGATTTCATATGCGCGATT
GCTGATCCCCATGTGTATCACTGGCAAACTGTGATGGACGACACCGTCAGTGCGTCCGTCGCGCAGGCTC
TCGATGAGCTGATGCTTTGGGCCGAGGACTGCCCCGAAGTCCGGCACCTCGTGCACGCGGATTTCGGCTC
CAACAATGTCCTGACGGACAATGGCCGCATAACAGCGGTCATTGACTGGAGCGAGGCGATGTTCGGGGAT
TCCCAATACGAGGTCGCCAACATCTTCTTCTGGAGGCCGTGGTTGGCTTGTATGGAGCAGCAGACGCGCT
ACTTCGAGCGGAGGCATCCGGAGCTTGCAGGATCGCCGCGGCTCCGGGCGTATATGCTCCGCATTGGTCT
TGACCAACTCTATCAGAGCTTGGTTGACGGCAATTTCGATGATGCAGCTTGGGCGCAGGGTCGATGCGAC
GCAATCGTCCGATCCGGAGCCGGGACTGTCGGGCGTACACAAATCGCCCGCAGAAGCGCGGCCGTCTGGA
CCGATGGCTGTGTAGAAGTACTCGCCGATAGTGGAAACCGACGCCCCAGCACTCGTCCGAGGGCAAAGGA
ATAAAGTAACTGACAATAAAAAGATTCTTGTTTTCAAGAACTTGTCATTTGTATAGTTTTTTTATATTGT
AGTTGTTCTATTTTAATCAAATGTTAGCGTGATTTATATTTTTTTTCGCCTCGACATCATCTGCCCAGAT
GCGAAGTTAAGTGCGCAGAAAGTAATATCATGCGTCAATCGTATGTGAATGCTGGTCGCTATACTGGAGT
TGAAGCATAGAAGAAATGTTTAACCAAAAACTATCCTTTTTATTTATTTTGAATTTTCTCTCTCATATTT
TTGTAAAACGATACTTTAACCACACTCAAGCTTTTGCTTGCTACTCAAATACCTGAAATCTTTATAGACA
ATTTTCCTTCTTATTCGTAATAATAAAACTATATTGTTCTCTTCCTGTTTTTTTTTTTAAAAAAAAAAAC
TGTCAAAATCTCCCCCACAGAAAAATAAAAACAAATTATACTTTTGGGAGTAAACCATGAACTTAAAACA
ACAGTTCATATTCTTAAGTAGTGCCACTATAGTTAACCAGAGACAATTTAACTCCTAAATCTTCATACTG
AAGATTGACATAAACTAAATAATGACTACACTGTTACTTTTGAGTCAGTTGGGTCTTTTGGCATTCGCCA
ATGCTATTAACCCTATGGTAAAGGGCGAATATAGAATTGAACATCCTAAGATAGGAGACTTGTCAGAAAT
TGAATCTGCTATCTCTCCCAAATCTTTCTATGAATCATTTCAATATGGTTCCGAAGCGGAGTTCCGTAAG
AATTGGGTTTCTTCTGATCTAACAATGGAACATGTAGACGAAACATCTTCGAAGGCGTTCCCTGGCACAT
GGAAGTTGCAGTCACCATTTTTGGTCCCAGGATTCAGTGATGATCTATCTTTAGTTTTGGGTAGCGAACA
AACTAGAGCTGCTATTGCCCATAGGTTAAAATACGATCTATCGATCAAGGATAATGAGAAACTAGTGGTG
CAATATGAAGTTAAACTTCAAAAAATGCTTGAATGTGGCGGTGCATATATCAAATTGTTGAAAACCTCCG
CAACTGATCTTTCTCAGTACGACCACTCGTCAGATGACTATGCTGTCATCTTTGGCCCAGACTTTTGCCA
AGGTTATGTGGACGAAATTCATTTGGTTTTGAAGCGCGAGAATCCTTTTTCTGGAAAATCTGAAGACAAA
TTCTTATTAAATGCCGGCGCGCCTCAGCCGAGCGGCCGCGTGTTACAACCAATTAACCAATTCTGATTAG
AAAAACTCATCGAGCATCAAATGAAACTGCAATTTATTCATATCAGGATTATCAATACCATATTTTTGAA
AAAGCCGTTTCTGTAATGAAGGAGAAAACTCACCGAGGCAGTTCCATAGGATGGCAAGATCCTGGTATCG
GTCTGCGATTCCGACTCGTCCAACATCAATACAACCTATTAATTTCCCCTCGTCAAAAATAAGGTTATCA
AGTGAGAAATCACCATGAGTGACGACTGAATCCGGTGAGAATGGCAAAAGCTTATGCATTTCTTTCCAGA
CTTGTTCAACAGGCCAGCCATTACGCTCGTCATCAAAATCACTCGCATCAACCAAACCGTTATTCATTCG
TGATTGCGCCTGAGCGAGGCGAAATACGCGATCGCTGTTAAAAGGACAATTACAAACAGGAATCGAATGC
AACCGGCGCAGGAACACTGCCAGCGCATCAACAATATTTTCACCTGAATCAGGATATTCTTCTAATACCT
GGAATGCTGTTTTCCCGGGGATCGCAGTGGTGAGTAACCATGCATCATCAGGAGTACGGATAAAATGCTT
GATGGTCGGAAGAGGCATAAATTCCGTCAGCCAGTTTAGTCTGACCATCTCATCTGTAACATCATTGGCA
ACGCTACCTTTGCCATGTTTCAGAAACAACTCTGGCGCATCGGGCTTCCCATACAATCGATAGATTGTCG
CACCTGATTGCCCGACATTATCGCGAGCCCATTTATACCCATATAAATCAGCATCCATGTTGGAATTTAA
TCGCGGCCTGGAGCAAGACGTTTCCCGTTGAATATGGCTCATAACACCCCTTGTATTACTGTTTATGTAA
GCAGACAGTTTTATTGTTCATGATGATATATTTTTATCTTGTGCAATGTAACATCAGAGATTTTGAGACA
CAACGTGGCTTTGTTGAATAAATCGAACTTTTGCTGAGTTGAAGGATCAGTCATGACCAAAATCCCTTAA
CGTGAGTTTTCGTTCCACTGAGCGTCAGACCCCGTAGAAAAGATCAAAGGATCTTCTTGAGATCCTTTTT
TTCTGCGCGTAATCTGCTGCTTGCAAACAAAAAAACCACCGCTACCAGCGGTGGTTTGTTTGCCGGATCA
AGAGCTACCAACTCTTTTTCCGAAGGTAACTGGCTTCAGCAGAGCGCAGATACCAAATACTGTTCTTCTA
GTGTAGCCGTAGTTAGGCCACCACTTCAAGAACTCTGTAGCACCGCCTACATACCTCGCTCTGCTAATCC
TGTTACCAGTGGCTGCTGCCAGTGGCGATAAGTCGTGTCTTACCGGGTTGGACTCAAGACGATAGTTACC
GGATAAGGCGCAGCGGTCGGGCTGAACGGGGGGTTCGTGCACACAGCCCAGCTTGGAGCGAACGACCTAC
ACCGAACTGAGATACCTACAGCGTGAGCTATGAGAAAGCGCCACGCTTCCCGAAGGGAGAAAGGCGGACA
GGTATCCGGTAAGCGGCAGGGTCGGAACAGGAGAGCGCACGAGGGAGCTTCCAGGGGGAAACGCCTGGTA
TCTTTATAGTCCTGTCGGGTTTCGCCACCTCTGACTTGAGCGTCGATTTTTGTGATGCTCGTCAGGGGGG
CGGAGCCTATGGAAAAACGCCAGCAACGCGGCCTTTTTACGGTTCCTGGCCTTTTGCTGGCCTTTTGCTC
ACATGTTCTTTCCTGCGTTATCCCCTGATTCTGTGGATAACCGTGCGGCCGCCCCTTTCAGGCGCGCCAC
CGAATATTAAATAATCTTTTTTTATTTCTTATGTACGCCTGCTTTGTATGATACAAAATCATCGTATCGT
ATTCGGCTTCATGTTATCCGTCGAATTTAGATTACCTTGGCTAAGGGGCCAAGGTGGATGATTCGTATGA
GTATCACAATTTACAAATTACAAGTTTTGCAAAGAGTATGTAAACTGTAAAAAAGAAAACATTGACAAAT
ATACCTGAAAAGAGTCCATTTTCTACATTTGAGAAAAAAAGGAATAAAGTGATTCTCCTCATCGCTCATA
AAAAAATACTATTCATGAGCAAAATTGAGAAAAATGGCAATCACATTCAATACTAGTTAGATAGCCATAT
CTAAACTGCTGTACGTGGTTTAATACTAGCACCAACATCATTTGAATAATGGCGAAGAAACCAATTTCGA
AACATTCCCGTGCGGCAAGAAGATCAGAAGCAGCCGAACCGGAGGCTAAGGCTTTAGAGACTTTACCCAG
AGCTGAAAAGACAGATTTTGCAGCAACATTAATCAGAACTGCTAACAAAAACGAAGCTTTGCTCGAAGCG
AAGATCCAAAAGCGTGGACAAAAAAATAAGAAGAAAAACGCGGGAAGAGTGAGTAAGCAACTTATAGATG
ACAGTTCTTTAACAAGTAGGAAAGCTATTCGTGCCTTAAATATTACCAGTAGGCTCGATGGTAAGAGGGA
GAAAGCCATTCATAGAGCTAAATATGTGCAGTCAGCTCGTAAAGCTGGATGGGATACTACAAACCAAAGC
ATTAGGAAAGAATTATCGACACTACAAAACGCAGCAAATACGGTCAGCGATTCCGTTAACAAAAGCACGG
ACAAGGAAGGGTCTGCGAATACTGAAGATGCGATGATAGAAGACGATCAAGATCACATTGAAATTTACGA
CAGTGCTAAAAGCCAGAAGGTACAAGAAAAAGCAGTATCAACCACTTTTACGGCATCAAACGTATTTACG
TCATTAGAGGATGAGATGAATTCGCATCTAGACTGATGAGACGAACGTGAGACCGAAAGTGAAACGTGAT
TTCATGCGTCATTTTGAACATTTTGTAAATCTTATTTAATAATGTGTGCGGCAATTCACATTTAATTTAT
GAATGTTTTCTTAACATCGCGGCAACTCAAGAAACGGCAGGTTCGGATCTTAGCTACTAGAGAAAGAGGA
GAAATACTAGATGCGTAAA
Features (pLannotate 1.2.2; 7 found; start..end, strand, type, name):
    717..788     +  terminator     rrnB T1 terminator: transcription terminator T1 from the E. coli rrnB gene
    804..831     +  terminator     T7Te terminator: phage T7 early transcription terminator
   1082..2656    +  gene           hphMX6: yeast selectable marker conferring hygromycin resistance
   2459..2656    +  terminator     TEF terminator: Ashbya gossypii TEF terminator
   3707..4522    -  CDS            KanR: aminoglycoside phosphotransferase; aph(3')-Ia; confers resistance to kanamycin in bacteria or G418 (Geneticin®) in eukaryotes
   4747..5335    +  rep_origin     ori: high-copy-number ColE1/pMB1/pBR322/pUC origin of replication
   6661..705     +  CDS            superfolder GFP (across the origin): GFP variant that folds robustly even when fused to poorly folded proteins (Pédelacq et al., 2006)
