[The description below was written by a language model from this plasmid's Addgene catalogue record and pLannotate feature annotations shown in this document.]
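Description:
pI2-MTU-DO-HPH is an empty integrative backbone for the yeast Kluyveromyces marxianus, assembled from MoClo Yeast Toolkit parts together with the depositing lab's own yeast homology arms. It is designed to deliver cargo into the chromosomal locus designated integration site I2 rather than to replicate autonomously in yeast, and no yeast origin of replication is annotated. In E. coli it is maintained as a high-copy plasmid through a ColE1/pUC-type origin and selected with kanamycin via the aph(3')-Ia KanR gene. The catalogue lists a backbone size of 5,646 bp, whereas the sequenced record is 6,669 nt; the record does not explain the difference.

The yeast-selectable element is an hphMX6 cassette, which confers hygromycin resistance and ends in the Ashbya gossypii TEF terminator. The other annotated payload is a superfolder GFP coding sequence spanning the numbering origin, followed directly by the bacterial rrnB T1 and T7Te terminators. This layout is characteristic of the GFP dropout placeholder used in Yeast Toolkit vectors, and the "DO" in the name is consistent with that reading: Golden Gate assembly would replace the GFP cassette with the desired transcription unit(s), so correct clones could be recognised as non-fluorescent colonies. The record does not state this function explicitly, and the promoter field is given as not applicable. The I2 homology arms themselves are not picked up by the automated annotation, so their positions relative to the dropout and the marker cannot be read from the feature table. The associated work concerns engineering K. marxianus as a chassis for the production of aromatic compounds, where a vector like this allows stable, hygromycin-selected genomic insertion of expression cassettes.
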