Addgene plasmid #160019: pI2-MTU-DO-HPH
Purpose: (Empty Backbone) Integrative vector for K. marxianus, targeting integration site I2 described in (Rajkumar et al.,2019). Hygromycin selection.
Depositing lab: John Morrissey. Depositing organization: University College Cork. Publication: Rational engineering of Kluyveromyces marxianus to create a chassis for the production of aromatic products. Rajkumar AS, Morrissey JP. Microb Cell Fact. 2020 Nov 11;19(1):207. doi: 10.1186/s12934-020-01461-7. PubMed 33176787.
Backbone
  Vector backbone: Constructed from MoClo Yeast Toolkit (Kit # 1000000061) and own yeast homology arms (Addgene plasmids 125031 and 125064)
  Backbone manufacturer: Partially Addgene
  Backbone size (bp): 5646
  Vector type: Yeast Expression ; Kluyveromyces marxianus
  Promoter: n/a
  Selectable markers: Hygromycin
Growth in bacteria
  Bacterial resistance: Kanamycin, 50 μg/mL
  Growth temperature: 37°C
  Growth strain: DH5alpha
  Copy number: High Copy
Gene/Insert
  Sequencing primers: 5′ tttgctggccttttgctc; 3′ tattctgggcctccatgtc
Terms and licenses: Academic/Nonprofit Terms; Industry Terms: Not Available to Industry
How to cite: pI2-MTU-DO-HPH was a gift from John Morrissey (Addgene plasmid # 160019 ; http://n2t.net/addgene:160019 ; RRID:Addgene_160019)
